>Addgene plasmid #147563 | pnYC-NpM-DmPAN3_349-790-F658EL662EL665E_T | depositor full sequence | sequence record 290010 | Full Sequence
GGTATGGCAATGAAAGACGGTGAGCTGGTGATATGGGATAGTGTTCACCCTTGTTACACCGTTTTCCATG
AGCAAACTGAAACGTTTTCATCGCTCTGGAGTGAATACCACGACGATTTCCGGCAGTTTCTACACATATA
TTCGCAAGATGTGGCGTGTTACGGTGAAAACCTGGCCTATTTCCCTAAAGGGTTTATTGAGAATATGTTT
TTCGTCTCAGCCAATCCCTGGGTGAGTTTCACCAGTTTTGATTTAAACGTGGCCAATATGGACAACTTCT
TCGCCCCCGTTTTCACCATGGGCAAATATTATACGCAAGGCGACAAGGTGCTGATGCCGCTGGCGATTCA
GGTTCATCATGCCGTCTGTGATGGCTTCCATGTCGGCAGAATGCTTAATGAATTACAACAGTACTGCGAT
GAGTGGCAGGGCGGGGCGTAATTTTTTTAAGGCAGTTATTGGTGCCCTTAAACGCCTGGTGCTACGCCTG
AATAAGTGATAATAAGCGGATGAATGGCAGAAATTCGAAAGCAAATTCGACCCGGTCGTCGGTTCAGGGC
AGGGTCGTTAAATAGCCGCTTATGTCTATTGCTGGTTTACCGGTTTATTGACTACCGGAAGCAGTGTGAC
CGTGTGCTTCTCAAATGCCTGAGGCCAGTTTGCTCAGGCTCTCCCCGTGGAGGTAATAATTGACGATATG
ATCATTTATTCTGCCTCCCAGAGCCTGATAAAAACGGTTAGCGCTTCGTTAATACAGATGTAGGTGTTCC
ACAGGGTAGCCAGCAGCATCCTGCGATGCAGATCCGGAACATAATGGTGCAGGGCGCTTGTTTCGGCGTG
GGTATGGTGGCAGGCCCCGTGGCCGGGGGACTGTTGGGCGCTGCCGGCACCTGTCCTACGAGTTGCATGA
TAAAGAAGACAGTCATAAGTGCGGCGACGATAGTCATGCCCCGCGCCCACCGGAAGGAGCTACCGGACAG
CGGTGCGGACTGTTGTAACTCAGAATAAGAAATGAGGCCGCTCATGGCGTTGACTCTCAGTCATAGTATC
GTGGTATCACCGGTTGGTTCCACTCTCTGTTGCGGGCAACTTCAGCAGCACGTAGGGGACTTCCGCGTTT
CCAGACTTTACGAAACACGGAAACCGAAGACCATTCATGTTGTTGCTCAGGTCGCAGACGTTTTGCAGCA
GCAGTCGCTTCACGTTCGCTCGCGTATCGGTGATTCATTCTGCTAACCAGTAAGGCAACCCCGCCAGCCT
AGCCGGGTCCTCAACGACAGGAGCACGATCATGCGCACCCGTGGCCAGGACCCAACGCTGCCCGAGATGC
GCCGCGTGCGGCTGCTGGAGATGGCGGACGCGATGGATATGTTCTGCCAAGGGTTGGTTTGCGCATTCAC
AGTTCTCCGCAAGAATTGATTGGCTCCAATTCTTGGAGTGGTGAATCCGTTAGCGAGGTGCCGCCGGCTT
CCATTCAGGTCGAGGTGGCCCGGCTCCATGCACCGCGACGCAACGCGGGGAGGCAGACAAGGTATAGGGC
GGCGCCTACAATCCATGCCAACCCGTTCCATGTGCTCGCCGAGGCGGCATAAATCGCCGTGACGATCAGC
GGTCCAGTGATCGAAGTTAGGCTGGTAAGAGCCGCGAGCGATCCTTGAAGCTGTCCCTGATGGTCGTCAT
CTACCTGCCTGGACAGCATGGCCTGCAACGCGGGCATCCCGATGCCGCCGGAAGCGAGAAGAATCATAAT
GGGGAAGGCCATCCAGCCTCGCGTCGCGAACGCCAGCAAGACGTAGCCCAGCGCGTCGGCCGCCATGCCG
GCGATAATGGCCTGCTTCTCGCCGAAACGTTTGGTGGCGGGACCAGTGACGAAGGCTTGAGCGAGGGCGT
GCAAGATTCCGAATACCGCAAGCGACAGGCCGATCATCGTCGCGCTCCAGCGAAAGCGGTCCTCGCCGAA
AATGACCCAGAGCGCTGCCGGCACCTGTCCTACGAGTTGCATGATAAAGAAGACAGTCATAAGTGCGGCG
ACGATAGTCATGCCCCGCGCCCACCGGAAGGAGCTGACTGGGTTGAAGGCTCTCAAGGGCATCGGTCGAC
GCTCTCCCTTATGCGACTCCTGCATTAGGAAGCAGCCCAGTAGTAGGTTGAGGCCGTTGAGCACCGCCGC
CGCAAGGAATGGTGCATGCAAGGAGATGGCGCCCAACAGTCCCCCGGCCACGGGGCCTGCCACCATACCC
ACGCCGAAACAAGCGCTCATGAGCCCGAAGTGGCGAGCCCGATCTTCCCCATCGGTGATGTCGGCGATAT
AGGCGCCAGCAACCGCACCTGTGGCGCCGGTGATGCCGGCCACGATGCGTCCGGCGTAGAGGATCAGACT
AAGATCTCGATCCCGCGAAATTAATACGACTCACTATAGGGGAATTGTGAGCGGATAACAATTCCCCACT
AGTAATAATTTTGTTTAACTTTAAGAAGGAGATATACCATGGAAACTGAAGAAGGTAAACTGGTAATCTG
GATTAACGGCGATAAAGGCTATAACGGTCTCGCTGAAGTCGGTAAGAAATTCGAGAAAGATACCGGAATT
AAAGTCACCGTTGAGCATCCGGATAAACTGGAAGAGAAATTCCCACAGGTTGCGGCAACTGGCGATGGCC
CTGACATTATCTTCTGGGCACACGACCGCTTTGGTGGCTACGCTCAATCTGGCCTGTTGGCTGAAATCAC
CCCGGACAAAGCGTTCCAGGACAAGCTGTATCCGTTTACCTGGGATGCCGTACGTTACAACGGCAAGCTG
ATTGCTTACCCGATCGCTGTTGAAGCGTTATCGCTGATTTATAACAAAGACCTGCTGCCGAACCCGCCAA
AAACCTGGGAAGAGATCCCGGCGCTGGATAAAGAACTGAAAGCGAAAGGTAAGAGCGCCCTGATGTTCAA
CCTGCAAGAACCGTACTTCACCTGGCCGCTGATTGCTGCTGACGGGGGTTATGCGTTCAAGTATGAAAAC
GGCAAGTACGACATTAAAGACGTGGGCGTGGATAACGCTGGCGCGAAAGCGGGTCTGACCTTCCTGGTTG
ACCTGATTAAAAACAAACACATGAATGCAGACACCGATTACTCCATCGCAGAAGCTGCCTTTAATAAAGG
CGAAACAGCGATGACCATCAACGGCCCGTGGGCATGGTCCAACATCGACACCAGCAAAGTGAATTATGGT
GTAACGGTACTGCCGACCTTCAAGGGTCAACCATCCAAACCGTTCGTTGGCGTGCTGAGCGCAGGTATTA
ACGCCGCCAGTCCGAACAAAGAGCTGGCAAAAGAGTTCCTCGAAAACTATCTGCTGACTGATGAAGGTCT
GGAAGCGGTTAATAAAGACAAACCGCTGGGTGCCGTAGCGCTGAAGTCTTACGAGGAAGAGTTGGCGAAA
GATCCACGTATTGCCGCCACGATGGAAAACGCCCAGAAAGGTGAAATCATGCCGAACATCCCGCAGATGT
CCGCTTTCTGGTATGCCGTGCGTACTGCGGTGATCAACGCCGCCAGCGGTCGTCAGACTGTCGATGAAGC
CCTTAAAGACGCGCAGACTGGTACCGGCAGCGGCCTGGAAGTTCTGTTCCAGGGGCCCCATATGCTCGAG
ATGCCCGACGAGATGCGCGCCGAAGTCCTCGCCCGCAACGAGATCTCTAACCTGATCATGGACGCAGCGG
AGGCTGCGCAGCACGCTCTACCGCTGGAGGTGGAGAACTACCATGCCCTGTATCCACTGGAACCGCCGGC
GCAGCCGTTGCACGCCAAGCTCACGTTCCCCGCCACCACTTATAGGGCCACGCACAACACGACGGGCTAC
AAGTACTGCCTGCGAAGAATACATGGTTTCCGCCTGCAGTCGACCAAGTGCATGACGCTGGTGGAGATGT
GGAAGAAGCTGCAGCACACGAATGTGGTACAACTGCGTGAGGTGTTCACGACGAAAGCATTTGGTGATAA
CTCTTTAGTATTAGTGTACGACTATCATCCCGGCTCACAAACATTACTGGCCAAATACTTCACTCCGGCG
CCAGAGACCAACGGGTACACTGATCCATTCCAAGGCGAGGCCCGCCCCTTCAGTCATAAGAGTAACATGC
AGCGAACGAGCAATGGACCGCTGCTACCGGAGGCCACCATCTGGTCGATCATCATGCAGCTGACCGCCGG
CTTAAAAGCCATCCACCATGCCGGTCTTGCCTGCAAGGTTCTGGATCCCACAAAGATTATAGTGACGGGC
AAGCGTGTACGGTTTAGCTCATGCTGCATTTCGGATATAACGCAATTCGATCCGAATGCATCCAATCCCT
TGGCGCTGGTTAATATGCATCAGCAGGACGATCTGACCGCTTTGGGTCGCTTAGTATTAGCTTTGGCCTG
CCGCTGTCTTCAATCCGTGCAACGCGACAATGTCCAGTCCAGCATCGATATGGTCACGCGAAACTACTCC
ACCGATCTGCGAAACTTTATTGTTTACCTCTTCACCACCAATAATCGTCGCTCCGTGACCGACCTGATGC
CGATGATTGGTGCCCGCGAATATACGCAAGAAGATGCAGAACAGAGCAAAATTGATATGCAGGAGGACGA
GTTGGCCAAGGAGATGGAGAACGGGCGGTTATATCGCATTTTGGTCAAACTTAATAGCATCAACGAGCGA
CCCGACTTTAATCTGGACTGCACTTGGTCTGAGACTGGTGATAGATACATGTTGAAATTATTCCGTGATT
ATTTGTTCCATTCCGTCACTGAGGATGGCCGGCCCTGGCTAGATCACGCACACATTGTACAATGCCTCAA
CAAGCTGGATGCTGGCTCCATAGAGCGCGTGCAACTGATGTCCCGCGACGAGCAATCGGTACTCATCGTC
TCCTATGCTGAACTCAAGAATTGTCTGGAGAACGCCTTCTCCGAACTGATGTCAAGTGCGGCCAACTGAC
CTAGGAGATCCGGCTGCTAACAAAGCCCGAAAGGAAGCTGAGTTGGCTGCTGCCACCGCTGAGCAATAAC
TAGCATAACCCCTTGGGGCCTCTAAACGGGTCTTGAGGGGTTTTTTGCTGAAAGGAGGAACTATATCCGG
ATATCCCGCAAGAGGCCCGGCAGTACCGGCATAACCAAGCCTATGCCTACAGCATCCAGGGTGACGGTGC
CGAGGATGACGATGAGCGCATTGTTAGATTTCATACACGGTGCCTGACTGCGTTAGCAATTTAACTGTGA
TAAACTACCGCATTAAAGCTTATCGATGATAAGCTGTCAAACATGAGAATTACAACTTATATCGTATGGG
GCTGACTTCAGGTGCTACATTTGAAGAGATAAATTGCACTGAAATCAAGAAATATTTTATCTGATTAATA
AGATGATCTTCTTGAGATCGTTTTGGTCTGCGCGTAATCTCTTGCTCTGAAAACGAAAAAACCGCCTTGC
AGGGCGGTTTTTCGAAGGTTCTCTGAGCTACCAACTCTTTGAACCGAGGTAACTGGCTTGGAGGAGCGCA
GTCACCAAAACTTGTCCTTTCAGTTTAGCCTTAACCGGCGCATGACTTCAAGACTAACTCCTCTAAATCA
ATTACCAGTGGCTGCTGCCAGTGGTGCTTTTGCATGTCTTTCCGGGTTGGACTCAAGACGATAGTTACCG
GATAAGGCGCAGCGGTCGGACTGAACGGGGGGTTCGTGCATACAGTCCAGCTTGGAGCGAACTGCCTACC
CGGAACTGAGTGTCAGGCGTGGAATGAGACAAACGCGGCCATAACAGCGGAATGACACCGGTAAACCGAA
AGGCAGGAACAGGAGAGCGCACGAGGGAGCCGCCAGGGGGAAACGCCTGGTATCTTTATAGTCCTGTCGG
GTTTCGCCACCACTGATTTGAGCGTCAGATTTCGTGATGCTTGTCAGGGGGGCGGAGCCTATGGAAAAAC
GGCTTTGCCGCGGCCCTCTCACTTCCCTGTTAAGTATCTTCCTGGCATCTTCCAGGAAATCTCCGCCCCG
TTCGTAAGCCATTTCCGCTCGCCGCAGTCGAACGACCGAGCGTAGCGAGTCAGTGAGCGAGGAAGCGGAA
TATATCCTGTATCACATATTCTGCTGACGCACCGGTGCAGCCTTTTTTCTCCTGCCACATGAAGCACTTC
ACTGACACCCTCATCAGTGCCAACATAGTAAGCCAGTATACACTCCCCTAGCGCTGATGTCCGGCGGTGC
TTTTGCCGTTACGCACCACCCCGTCAGTAGCTGAACAGGAGGGACAGCTGATAGAAACAGAAGCCACTGG
AGCACCTCAAAAACACCATCATACACTAAATCAGTAAGTTGGCAGCATCACCCGACGCACTTTGCGCCGA
ATAAATACCTGTGACGGAAGATCACTTCGCAGAATAAATAAATCCTGGTGTCCCTGTTGATACCGGGAAG
CCCTGGGCCAACTTTTGGCGAAAATGAGACGTTGATCGGCACGTAAGAGGTTCCAACTTTCACCATAATG
AAATAAGATCACTACCGGGCGTATTTTTTGAGTTATCGAGATTTTCAGGAGCTAAGGAAGCTAAAATGGA
GAAAAAAATCACTGGATATACCACCGTTGATATATCCCAATGGCATCGTAAAGAACATTTTGAGGCATTT
CAGTCAGTTGCTCAATGTACCTATAACCAGACCGTTCAGCTGGATATTACGGCCTTTTTAAAGACCGTAA
AGAAAAATAAGCACAAGTTTTATCCGGCCTTTATTCACATTCTTGCCCGCCTGATGAATGCTCATCCGGA
ATTC
Features (pLannotate 1.2.2; 18 found; start..end, strand, type, name):
    739..834     -  CDS            resD (fragment): REDF_ECOLI - Also known as D. Protein inferred from homology: Swiss-Prot protein existence level 3. Acts as a repressor of transcription and as a site-specific resolvase that cleaves at the RfsF site. From Escherichia coli (strain K12).
    824..881     +  CDS            TcR (fragment): tetracycline efflux protein; tet; confers resistance to tetracycline
    878..971     -  CDS            TcR (fragment): tetracycline efflux protein; tet; confers resistance to tetracycline
   1475..2375    -  CDS            TcR (fragment): tetracycline efflux protein; tet; confers resistance to tetracycline
   2402..2420    +  promoter       T7 promoter: promoter for bacteriophage T7 RNA polymerase
   2421..2445    +  protein_bind   lac operator: The lac repressor binds to the lac operator to inhibit transcription in E. coli. This inhibition can be relieved by adding lactose or isopropyl-β-D-thiogalactopyranoside (IPTG). lac repressor encoded by lacI
   2460..2482    +  RBS            RBS: efficient ribosome binding site from bacteriophage T7 gene 10 (Olins and Rangwala, 1989)
   2493..3589    +  CDS            MBP (fragment): maltose binding protein from E. coli; malE (mutated); This version of the gene does not encode a signal sequence, so MBP will remain in the cytosol.
   3611..4966    +  CDS            PAN3 (fragment): PAN3_DROME - Experimental evidence at protein level: Swiss-Prot protein existence level 1. Regulatory subunit of the poly(A)-nuclease (PAN) deadenylation complex, one of two cytoplasmic mRNA deadenylases involved in general and miRNA-mediated mRNA turnover. PAN specifically shortens poly(A) tails of RNA and the activity is stimulated by poly(A)-binding protein (PABP). PAN deadenylation is followed by rapid degradation of the shortened mRNA tails by the CCR4-NOT complex. Deadenylated mRNAs are then degraded by two alternative mechanisms, namely exosome-mediated 3'-5' exonucleolytic degradation,
   4983..5032    +  CDS            SET1 (fragment): solubility-enhancement tag derived from T7 phage gene 10B
   5040..5087    +  terminator     T7 terminator: transcription terminator for bacteriophage T7 RNA polymerase
   5110..5214    -  CDS            TcR (fragment): tetracycline efflux protein; tet; confers resistance to tetracycline
   5262..5290    -  promoter       tet promoter: E. coli promoter for tetracycline efflux protein gene
   5402..5947    +  rep_origin     p15A ori: Plasmids containing the medium-copy-number p15A origin of replication can be propagated in E. coli cells that contain a second plasmid with the ColE1 origin.
   6035..6090    +  rep_origin     RSF ori (fragment): Plasmids containing the RSF 1030 origin of replication can be propagated in E. coli cells that contain additional plasmids with compatible origins.
   6209..6352    -  mobile_element IS1 (fragment): prokaryotic transposable element IS1
   6473..6575    +  promoter       cat promoter: promoter of the E. coli cat gene encoding chloramphenicol acetyltransferase
   6576..441     +  CDS            CmR (across the origin): chloramphenicol acetyltransferase; cat; confers resistance to chloramphenicol
