[The description below was written by a language model from this plasmid's Addgene catalogue record and pLannotate feature annotations shown in this document.]
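Description:
pnYC-NpM-DmPAN3_349-790-F658EL662EL665E_T is a 6,794 nt bacterial expression plasmid encoding a mutant fragment of Drosophila melanogaster PAN3, the regulatory subunit of the PAN2-PAN3 poly(A)-nuclease deadenylation complex. The catalogue lists the backbone as unknown. The annotated features show a p15A origin of replication, a chloramphenicol acetyltransferase gene with its own cat promoter, and scattered, interrupted fragments of a tetracycline resistance gene together with the tet promoter. The expression cassette sits between these tetracycline gene remnants, so chloramphenicol is the only functional selection recorded. The plasmid is listed as low copy, and the p15A origin is compatible with ColE1-type plasmids, which in principle allows co-expression with a second vector in the same E. coli cell.

The expression cassette is a T7 system. A T7 promoter followed by a lac operator gives IPTG-inducible transcription in hosts that supply T7 RNA polymerase, and translation starts from the phage T7 gene 10 ribosome binding site. The reading frame begins with a signal-sequence-less maltose binding protein, which stays in the cytosol and serves as an N-terminal solubility and affinity tag. This is followed by the PAN3 coding fragment, described in the record as residues 349-790 and carrying the substitutions F658E, L662E and L665E. A T7 terminator closes the unit. A short match to a T7 gene 10-derived sequence just upstream of the terminator is probably vector remnant rather than a deliberate tag. The associated publication concerns the structure of the PAN3 pseudokinase and its interactions with PAN2 and GW182 proteins, so the construct was presumably made to produce recombinant mutant protein for structural or binding studies. The record does not state what the three substitutions are meant to disrupt.
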