Addgene plasmid #147563: pnYC-NpM-DmPAN3_349-790-F658EL662EL665E_T
Purpose: Bacterial Expression of DmPAN3_349-790-F658EL662EL665E
Depositing lab: Elisa Izaurralde. Depositing organization: Max Planck Institute for Developmental Biology. Publication: Structure of the PAN3 pseudokinase reveals the basis for interactions with the PAN2 deadenylase and the GW182 proteins. Christie M, Boland A, Huntzinger E, Weichenrieder O, Izaurralde E. Mol Cell. 2013 Aug 8;51(3):360-73. doi: 10.1016/j.molcel.2013.07.011. PubMed 23932717.
Backbone
  Vector backbone: Unknown
  Vector type: Bacterial Expression
Growth in bacteria
  Bacterial resistance: Chloramphenicol, 25 μg/mL
  Growth temperature: 37°C
  Growth strain: DH5alpha
  Copy number: Low Copy
Gene/Insert
  Gene/Insert name: DmPAN3_349-790-F658EL662EL665E
  Species: D. melanogaster (fly)
  Entrez Gene: CG11486 (a.k.a. Dmel_CG11486, Dmel\CG11486, PAN3)
  Cloning method: Unknown
Terms and licenses: Academic/Nonprofit Terms; Industry Terms: Not Available to Industry
Depositor comments: ORF extracted from NCBI: LD14901 Plasmids from this collection were made available to the research community and donated after the lab closed. Please note that the sequence provided by the depositing laboratory may be theoretical/predicted or based on Sanger sequencing results. There may be discrepancies between sequencing results obtained by Addgene and the depositor sequence. If an Addgene verified sequence is not available, please contact before placing your order to request that our lab fully sequence the plasmid.
How to cite: pnYC-NpM-DmPAN3_349-790-F658EL662EL665E_T was a gift from Elisa Izaurralde (Addgene plasmid # 147563 ; http://n2t.net/addgene:147563 ; RRID:Addgene_147563)
